Addgene plasmid #69820: pcDNA 3.2/V5-DEST CDC42EP1 S192A
Purpose: Expresses CDC42EP1-V5 in mammalian cells
Depositing lab: Anne Brunet. Depositing organization: Stanford University. Publication: Identification of AMPK Phosphorylation Sites Reveals a Network of Proteins Involved in Cell Invasion and Facilitates Large-Scale Substrate Prediction. Schaffer BE, Levin RS, Hertz NT, Maures TJ, Schoof ML, Hollstein PE, Benayoun BA, Banko MR, Shaw RJ, Shokat KM, Brunet A. Cell Metab. 2015 Nov 3;22(5):907-21. doi: 10.1016/j.cmet.2015.09.009. Epub 2015 Oct 8. PubMed 26456332.
Backbone
  Vector backbone: pcDNA 3.2/V5-DEST
  Backbone size w/o insert (bp): 5394
  Total vector size (bp): 6648
  Vector type: Mammalian Expression
Growth in bacteria
  Bacterial resistance: Ampicillin, 100 μg/mL
  Growth temperature: 37°C
  Growth strain: NEB Stable
  Copy number: High Copy
Gene/Insert
  Gene/Insert name: CDC42 effector protein (alt name: CDC42EP1, BORG5, MSE55, CEP1)
  Species: H. sapiens (human)
  Insert size (bp): 1254
  Mutation: S192A
  Entrez Gene: CDC42EP1 (a.k.a. BORG5, CEP1, MSE55)
  Promoter: CMV
  Tag / fusion protein: V5 (C terminal on backbone)
  Cloning method: Gateway Cloning
  Sequencing primers: 5′ GGCACCAAAATCAACGGGACTTTC; 3′ GTCTCCTTCCGTGTTTCAGTTAGCC
Resource information
  A portion of this plasmid was derived from a plasmid made by: Vector is Gateway and cDNA is from Orfeome library (Open Biosystems)
Terms and licenses: Academic/Nonprofit Terms; Industry Terms: Not Available to Industry
How to cite: pcDNA 3.2/V5-DEST CDC42EP1 S192A was a gift from Anne Brunet (Addgene plasmid # 69820 ; http://n2t.net/addgene:69820 ; RRID:Addgene_69820)
