[The description below was written by a language model from this plasmid's Addgene catalogue record and pLannotate feature annotations shown in this document.]
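Description:
pcDNA 3.2/V5-DEST CDC42EP1 S192A is a 6.6 kb mammalian expression plasmid made by Gateway recombination of a human CDC42EP1 open reading frame (also known as BORG5, CEP1 or MSE55; cDNA sourced from an ORFeome library) into the pcDNA 3.2/V5-DEST destination vector. It is maintained in E. coli through a high-copy ColE1/pUC-type origin and selected with ampicillin via the β-lactamase gene. An f1 origin is also present. For mammalian cells, an SV40 early promoter drives a neomycin phosphotransferase (neo) cassette terminated by the SV40 poly(A) signal, which would permit G418 selection of stable transfectants.

The expression cassette consists of the CMV immediate-early enhancer and promoter, followed by a T7 promoter that can serve for in vitro transcription. The CDC42EP1 coding sequence sits between the attB1 and attB2 sites left by the Gateway reaction. The coding sequence continues through attB2 into a backbone-encoded C-terminal V5 epitope tag, and an HSV thymidine kinase poly(A) signal ends the transcript. The product is therefore CDC42EP1-V5, detectable or immunoprecipitable with anti-V5 antibodies. Several short fragment annotations in the feature table (an HIV-1 LTR fragment, bGH poly(A), ble, lacI) appear to be backbone remnants or partial matches rather than functional parts.

The insert carries an S192A substitution, which replaces a serine with a non-phosphorylatable alanine. The associated publication concerns identification of AMPK phosphorylation sites in proteins involved in cell invasion. This suggests use as a phospho-deficient mutant for comparison with wild-type CDC42EP1, a protein thought to act in actin cytoskeleton organization, although the record itself states only that the plasmid expresses CDC42EP1-V5 in mammalian cells.
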