Features (pLannotate 1.2.2; 23 found; start..end, strand, type, name):
     36..80      -  misc_feature   bom (fragment): basis of mobility region from pBR322
    235..614     +  enhancer       CMV enhancer: human cytomegalovirus immediate early enhancer
    615..818     +  promoter       CMV promoter: human cytomegalovirus (CMV) immediate early promoter
    814..847     +  LTR            5' LTR (truncated) (fragment): truncated 5' long terminal repeat (LTR) from HIV-1
    863..881     +  promoter       T7 promoter: promoter for bacteriophage T7 RNA polymerase
    912..929     +  protein_bind   attB1 (fragment): mutant version of attB; core recombination site for the Gateway® BP reaction BP Clonase™
    935..2086    +  CDS            CDC42EP1: BORG5_HUMAN - Also known as BORG5, CEP1, MSE55. Experimental evidence at protein level: Swiss-Prot protein existence level 1. Probably involved in the organization of the actin cytoskeleton. Induced membrane extensions in fibroblasts. From Homo sapiens (Human).
   2089..2112    -  protein_bind   attB2: mutant version of attB; recombination site for the Gateway® BP reaction BP Clonase™
   2138..2179    +  CDS            V5 tag: epitope tag from simian virus 5
   2263..2311    +  polyA_signal   HSV TK poly(A) signal: herpes simplex virus thymidine kinase polyadenylation signal (Cole and Stacy, 1985)
   2402..2418    -  polyA_signal   bGH poly(A) signal (fragment): bovine growth hormone polyadenylation signal
   2513..2941    +  rep_origin     f1 ori (sequence partly withheld): f1 bacteriophage origin of replication; arrow indicates direction of (+) strand synthesis
   2955..3284    +  promoter       SV40 promoter: SV40 enhancer and early promoter
   3351..4142    +  CDS            neo: KKA2_KLEPN - Also known as kan, nptII. Experimental evidence at protein level: Swiss-Prot protein existence level 1. Resistance to kanamycin, neomycin, paromomycin, ribostamycin, butirosin and gentamicin B. From Klebsiella pneumoniae.
   4168..4326    +  CDS            ble (fragment): BLE_KLEPN - Experimental evidence at protein level: Swiss-Prot protein existence level 1. Binding protein with a strong affinity to the bleomycin family of antibiotics. Binds to CL990; an antimitotic-antibiotic compound. From Klebsiella pneumoniae.
   4321..4442    +  polyA_signal   SV40 poly(A) signal: SV40 polyadenylation signal
   4515..4531    -  protein_bind   lac operator: The lac repressor binds to the lac operator to inhibit transcription in E. coli. This inhibition can be relieved by adding lactose or isopropyl-β-D-thiogalactopyranoside (IPTG). lac repressor encoded by lacI
   4539..4569    -  promoter       lac promoter: promoter for the E. coli lac operon
   4584..4605    -  protein_bind   CAP binding site: CAP binding activates transcription in the presence of cAMP. E. coli catabolite activator protein
   4618..4710    -  CDS            lacI (fragment): lac repressor; lacI; The lac repressor binds to the lac operator to inhibit transcription in E. coli. This inhibition can be relieved by adding lactose or isopropyl-β-D-thiogalactopyranoside (IPTG).
   4893..5481    -  rep_origin     ori: high-copy-number ColE1/pMB1/pBR322/pUC origin of replication
   5652..6512    -  CDS            AmpR: β-lactamase; bla; confers resistance to ampicillin, carbenicillin, and related antibiotics
   6513..6617    -  promoter       AmpR promoter: bla
>Addgene plasmid #69820 | pcDNA 3.2/V5-DEST CDC42EP1 S192A | depositor full sequence | sequence record 142743 | pcDNA 3.2/V5-DEST CDC42EP1 S192A sequence 6648 bps
GACGGATCGGGAGATCTCCCGATCCCCTATGGTCGACTCTCAGTACAATCTGCTCTGATGCCGCATAGTT
AAGCCAGTATCTGCTCCCTGCTTGTGTGTTGGAGGTCGCTGAGTAGTGCGCGAGCAAAATTTAAGCTACA
ACAAGGCAAGGCTTGACCGACAATTGCATGAAGAATCTGCTTAGGGTTAGGCGTTTTGCGCTGCTTCGCG
ATGTACGGGCCAGATATACGCGTTGACATTGATTATTGACTAGTTATTAATAGTAATCAATTACGGGGTC
ATTAGTTCATAGCCCATATATGGAGTTCCGCGTTACATAACTTACGGTAAATGGCCCGCCTGGCTGACCG
CCCAACGACCCCCGCCCATTGACGTCAATAATGACGTATGTTCCCATAGTAACGCCAATAGGGACTTTCC
ATTGACGTCAATGGGTGGACTATTTACGGTAAACTGCCCACTTGGCAGTACATCAAGTGTATCATATGCC
AAGTACGCCCCCTATTGACGTCAATGACGGTAAATGGCCCGCCTGGCATTATGCCCAGTACATGACCTTA
TGGGACTTTCCTACTTGGCAGTACATCTACGTATTAGTCATCGCTATTACCATGGTGATGCGGTTTTGGC
AGTACATCAATGGGCGTGGATAGCGGTTTGACTCACGGGGATTTCCAAGTCTCCACCCCATTGACGTCAA
TGGGAGTTTGTTTTGGCACCAAAATCAACGGGACTTTCCAAAATGTCGTAACAACTCCGCCCCATTGACG
CAAATGGGCGGTAGGCGTGTACGGTGGGAGGTCTATATAAGCAGAGCTCTCTGGCTAACTAGAGAACCCA
CTGCTTACTGGCTTATCGAAATTAATACGACTCACTATAGGGAGACCCAAGCTGGCTAGTTAAGCTATCA
ACAAGTTTGTACAAAAAAGTTGGCATGCCCGGCCCCCAGGGGGGCAGAGGCGCCGCCACCATGAGCCTGG
GCAAGCTCTCGCCTGTGGGCTGGGTGTCCAGTTCACAGGGAAAGAGGCGGCTGACTGCAGACATGATCAG
CCACCCACTCGGGGACTTCCGCCACACCATGCATGTGGGCCGTGGCGGGGATGTCTTCGGGGACACGTCC
TTCCTCAGCAACCACGGTGGCAGCTCCGGGAGCACCCATCGCTCACCCCGCAGCTTCCTGGCCAAGAAGC
TGCAGCTGGTGCGGAGGGTGGGGGCGCCCCCCCGGAGGATGGCATCTCCCCCTGCACCCTCCCCGGCTCC
ACCGGCCATCTCCCCCATCATCAAGAACGCCATCTCCCTGCCCCAGCTCAACCAGGCCGCCTACGACAGC
CTCGTGGTTGGCAAGCTCAGCTTCGACAGCAGCCCCACCAGCTCCACGGACGGCCACTCCAGCTACGGCC
TGGACTCTGGGTTCTGCACCATCTCCCGCCTGCCCCGCTCGGAAAAGCCGCATGACCGAGACCGGGATGG
TTCCTTCCCCTCTGAGCCCGGGCTTCGCCGCTCTGACGCTCTCTTGTCCTTCCGCCTGGACCTCGACCTT
GGGCCCTCACTCCTCAGCGAGCTGCTAGGGGTCATGAGCCTGCCAGAAGCCCCTGCAGCTGAGACTCCAG
CCCCCGCTGCAAACCCCCCAGCCCCTACTGCAAACCCCACGGGTCCTGCTGCAAACCCCCCAGCCACTAC
TGCAAACCCCCCAGCACCTGCCGCAACCCCCACGGGTCCTGCTGCAAATCCCCCAGCCCCTGCCGCAAGC
TCCACACCCCATGGACACTGTCCCAATGGGGTAACAGCTGGGTTGGGCCCAGTGGCTGAGGTGAAGTCCA
GCCCAGTGGGAGGGGGTCCCCGAGGACCTGCTGGCCCTGCCCTCGGCAGGCACTGGGGAGCAGGCTGGGA
TGGCGGCCACCACTACCCAGAGATGGATGCGCGGCAGGAGCGGGTGGAGGTGCTGCCCCAAGCCCGGGCC
TCCTGGGAGAGCCTGGACGAAGAGTGGAGGGCGCCCCAGGCAGGCAGCAGGACCCCAGTGCCCAGCACAG
TGCAAGCAAACACCTTTGAATTTGCGGATGCTGAGGAGGATGATGAGGTCAAGGTGTGCCCAACTTTCTT
GTACAAAGTGGTTGATCTAGAGGGCCCGCGGTTCGAAGGTAAGCCTATCCCTAACCCTCTCCTCGGTCTC
GATTCTACGCGTACCGGTTAGTAATGAGTTTAAACGGGGGAGGCTAACTGAAACACGGAAGGAGACAATA
CCGGAAGGAACCCGCGCTATGACGGCAATAAAAAGACAGAATAAAACGCACGGGTGTTGGGTCGTTTGTT
CATAAACGCGGGGTTCGGTCCCAGGGCTGGCACTCTGTCGATACCCCACCGAGACCCCATTGGGGCCAAT
ACGCCCGCGTTTCTTCCTTTTCCCCACCCCACCCCCCAAGTTCGGGTGAAGGCCCAGGGCTCGCAGCCAA
CGTCGGGGCGGCAGGCCCTGCCATAGCAGATCTGCGCAGCTGGGGCTCTAGGGGGTATCCCC
[124 nt withheld, positions 2513-2636]
C
[32 nt withheld, positions 2638-2669]
CA
[57 nt withheld, positions 2672-2728]
A
[49 nt withheld, positions 2730-2778]
CCTTTGACGTTGGAGTCCACGTTCTTT
[37 nt withheld, positions 2806-2842]
ACCCTATCTCGGTCTATTCTTTTGATTTATAAGGGATTTTGGGGATTTCGGCCTATTGGTTAAAAAATGA
GCTGATTTAACAAAAATTTAACGCGAATTAATTCTGTGGAATGTGTGTCAGTTAGGGTGTGGAAAGTCCC
CAGGCTCCCCAGCAGGCAGAAGTATGCAAAGCATGCATCTCAATTAGTCAGCAACCAGGTGTGGAAAGTC
CCCAGGCTCCCCAGCAGGCAGAAGTATGCAAAGCATGCATCTCAATTAGTCAGCAACCATAGTCCCGCCC
CTAACTCCGCCCATCCCGCCCCTAACTCCGCCCAGTTCCGCCCATTCTCCGCCCCATGGCTGACTAATTT
TTTTTATTTATGCAGAGGCCGAGGCCGCCTCTGCCTCTGAGCTATTCCAGAAGTAGTGAGGAGGCTTTTT
TGGAGGCCTAGGCTTTTGCAAAAAGCTCCCGGGAGCTTGTATATCCATTTTCGGATCTGATCAAGAGACA
GGATGAGGATCGTTTCGCATGATTGAACAAGATGGATTGCACGCAGGTTCTCCGGCCGCTTGGGTGGAGA
GGCTATTCGGCTATGACTGGGCACAACAGACAATCGGCTGCTCTGATGCCGCCGTGTTCCGGCTGTCAGC
GCAGGGGCGCCCGGTTCTTTTTGTCAAGACCGACCTGTCCGGTGCCCTGAATGAACTGCAGGACGAGGCA
GCGCGGCTATCGTGGCTGGCCACGACGGGCGTTCCTTGCGCAGCTGTGCTCGACGTTGTCACTGAAGCGG
GAAGGGACTGGCTGCTATTGGGCGAAGTGCCGGGGCAGGATCTCCTGTCATCTCACCTTGCTCCTGCCGA
GAAAGTATCCATCATGGCTGATGCAATGCGGCGGCTGCATACGCTTGATCCGGCTACCTGCCCATTCGAC
CACCAAGCGAAACATCGCATCGAGCGAGCACGTACTCGGATGGAAGCCGGTCTTGTCGATCAGGATGATC
TGGACGAAGAGCATCAGGGGCTCGCGCCAGCCGAACTGTTCGCCAGGCTCAAGGCGCGCATGCCCGACGG
CGAGGATCTCGTCGTGACCCATGGCGATGCCTGCTTGCCGAATATCATGGTGGAAAATGGCCGCTTTTCT
GGATTCATCGACTGTGGCCGGCTGGGTGTGGCGGACCGCTATCAGGACATAGCGTTGGCTACCCGTGATA
TTGCTGAAGAGCTTGGCGGCGAATGGGCTGACCGCTTCCTCGTGCTTTACGGTATCGCCGCTCCCGATTC
GCAGCGCATCGCCTTCTATCGCCTTCTTGACGAGTTCTTCTGAGCGGGACTCTGGGGTTCGCGAAATGAC
CGACCAAGCGACGCCCAACCTGCCATCACGAGATTTCGATTCCACCGCCGCCTTCTATGAAAGGTTGGGC
TTCGGAATCGTTTTCCGGGACGCCGGCTGGATGATCCTCCAGCGCGGGGATCTCATGCTGGAGTTCTTCG
CCCACCCCAACTTGTTTATTGCAGCTTATAATGGTTACAAATAAAGCAATAGCATCACAAATTTCACAAA
TAAAGCATTTTTTTCACTGCATTCTAGTTGTGGTTTGTCCAAACTCATCAATGTATCTTATCATGTCTGT
ATACCGTCGACCTCTAGCTAGAGCTTGGCGTAATCATGGTCATAGCTGTTTCCTGTGTGAAATTGTTATC
CGCTCACAATTCCACACAACATACGAGCCGGAAGCATAAAGTGTAAAGCCTGGGGTGCCTAATGAGTGAG
CTAACTCACATTAATTGCGTTGCGCTCACTGCCCGCTTTCCAGTCGGGAAACCTGTCGTGCCAGCTGCAT
TAATGAATCGGCCAACGCGCGGGGAGAGGCGGTTTGCGTATTGGGCGCTCTTCCGCTTCCTCGCTCACTG
ACTCGCTGCGCTCGGTCGTTCGGCTGCGGCGAGCGGTATCAGCTCACTCAAAGGCGGTAATACGGTTATC
CACAGAATCAGGGGATAACGCAGGAAAGAACATGTGAGCAAAAGGCCAGCAAAAGGCCAGGAACCGTAAA
AAGGCCGCGTTGCTGGCGTTTTTCCATAGGCTCCGCCCCCCTGACGAGCATCACAAAAATCGACGCTCAA
GTCAGAGGTGGCGAAACCCGACAGGACTATAAAGATACCAGGCGTTTCCCCCTGGAAGCTCCCTCGTGCG
CTCTCCTGTTCCGACCCTGCCGCTTACCGGATACCTGTCCGCCTTTCTCCCTTCGGGAAGCGTGGCGCTT
TCTCAATGCTCACGCTGTAGGTATCTCAGTTCGGTGTAGGTCGTTCGCTCCAAGCTGGGCTGTGTGCACG
AACCCCCCGTTCAGCCCGACCGCTGCGCCTTATCCGGTAACTATCGTCTTGAGTCCAACCCGGTAAGACA
CGACTTATCGCCACTGGCAGCAGCCACTGGTAACAGGATTAGCAGAGCGAGGTATGTAGGCGGTGCTACA
GAGTTCTTGAAGTGGTGGCCTAACTACGGCTACACTAGAAGGACAGTATTTGGTATCTGCGCTCTGCTGA
AGCCAGTTACCTTCGGAAAAAGAGTTGGTAGCTCTTGATCCGGCAAACAAACCACCGCTGGTAGCGGTGG
TTTTTTTGTTTGCAAGCAGCAGATTACGCGCAGAAAAAAAGGATCTCAAGAAGATCCTTTGATCTTTTCT
ACGGGGTCTGACGCTCAGTGGAACGAAAACTCACGTTAAGGGATTTTGGTCATGAGATTATCAAAAAGGA
TCTTCACCTAGATCCTTTTAAATTAAAAATGAAGTTTTAAATCAATCTAAAGTATATATGAGTAAACTTG
GTCTGACAGTTACCAATGCTTAATCAGTGAGGCACCTATCTCAGCGATCTGTCTATTTCGTTCATCCATA
GTTGCCTGACTCCCCGTCGTGTAGATAACTACGATACGGGAGGGCTTACCATCTGGCCCCAGTGCTGCAA
TGATACCGCGAGACCCACGCTCACCGGCTCCAGATTTATCAGCAATAAACCAGCCAGCCGGAAGGGCCGA
GCGCAGAAGTGGTCCTGCAACTTTATCCGCCTCCATCCAGTCTATTAATTGTTGCCGGGAAGCTAGAGTA
AGTAGTTCGCCAGTTAATAGTTTGCGCAACGTTGTTGCCATTGCTACAGGCATCGTGGTGTCACGCTCGT
CGTTTGGTATGGCTTCATTCAGCTCCGGTTCCCAACGATCAAGGCGAGTTACATGATCCCCCATGTTGTG
CAAAAAAGCGGTTAGCTCCTTCGGTCCTCCGATCGTTGTCAGAAGTAAGTTGGCCGCAGTGTTATCACTC
ATGGTTATGGCAGCACTGCATAATTCTCTTACTGTCATGCCATCCGTAAGATGCTTTTCTGTGACTGGTG
AGTACTCAACCAAGTCATTCTGAGAATAGTGTATGCGGCGACCGAGTTGCTCTTGCCCGGCGTCAATACG
GGATAATACCGCGCCACATAGCAGAACTTTAAAAGTGCTCATCATTGGAAAACGTTCTTCGGGGCGAAAA
CTCTCAAGGATCTTACCGCTGTTGAGATCCAGTTCGATGTAACCCACTCGTGCACCCAACTGATCTTCAG
CATCTTTTACTTTCACCAGCGTTTCTGGGTGAGCAAAAACAGGAAGGCAAAATGCCGCAAAAAAGGGAAT
AAGGGCGACACGGAAATGTTGAATACTCATACTCTTCCTTTTTCAATATTATTGAAGCATTTATCAGGGT
TATTGTCTCATGAGCGGATACATATTTGAATGTATTTAGAAAAATAAACAAATAGGGGTTCCGCGCACAT
TTCCCCGAAAAGTGCCACCTGACGTC
