>Addgene plasmid #69820 | pcDNA 3.2/V5-DEST CDC42EP1 S192A | addgene partial sequence | sequence record 142739 | CMV-F 5'-CGCAAATGGGCGGTAGGCGTG-3'
CAGAGCTCTCTGGCTAACTAGAGAACCCACTGCTTACTGGCTTATCGAAATTAATACGACTCACTATAGG
GAGACCCAAGCTGGCTAGTTAAGCTATCAACAAGTTTGTACAAAAAAGTTGGCATGCCCGGCCCCCAGGG
GGGCAGAGGCGCCGCCACCATGAGCCTGGGCAAGCTCTCGCCTGTGGGCTGGGTGTCCAGTTCACAGGGA
AAGAGGCGGCTGACTGCAGACATGATCAGCCACCCACTCGGGGACTTCCGCCACACCATGCATGTGGGCC
GTGGCGGGGATGTCTTCGGGGACACGTCCTTCCTCAGCAACCACGGTGGCAGCTCCGGGAGCACCCATCG
CTCACCCCGCAGCTTCCTGGCCAAGAAGCTGCAGCTGGTGCGGAGGGTGGGGGCGCCCCCCCGGAGGATG
GCATCTCCCCCTGCACCCTCCCCGGCTCCACCGGCCATCTCCCCCATCATCAAGAACGCCATCTCCCTGC
CCCAGCTCAACCAGGCCGCCTACGACAGCCTCGTGGTTGGCAAGCTCAGCTTCGACAGCAGCCCCACCAG
CTCCACGGACGGCCACTCCAGCTACGGCCTGGACTCTGGGTTCTGCACCATCTCCCGCCTGCCCCGCTCG
GAAAAGCCGCATGACCGAGACCGGGATGGTTCCTTCCCCTCTGAGCCCGGGCTTCGCCGCTCTGACGCTC
TCTTGTCCTTCCGCCTGGACCTCGACCTTGGGCCCTCACTCCTCAGCGAGCTGCTAGGGGTCATGAGCCT
GCCAGAAGCCCCTGCAGCTGAGACTCCAGCCCCCGCTGCAAACCCCCCAGCCCCTACTGCAAACCCCACG
GGTCCTG
