>Addgene plasmid #69820 | pcDNA 3.2/V5-DEST CDC42EP1 S192A | addgene partial sequence | sequence record 142740 | TK-pA-R2 5'-GGTGGGGAAAAGGAAGAAAC-3'
GGTATCGACAGAGTGCCAGCCCTGGGACCGAACCCCGCGTTTATGAACAAACGACCCAACACCCGTGCGT
TTTATTCTGTCTTTTTATTGCCGTCATAGCGCGGGTTCCTTCCGGTATTGTCTCCTTCCGTGTTTCAGTT
AGCCTCCCCCGTTTAAACTCATTACTAACCGGTACGCGTAGAATCGAGACCGAGGAGAGGGTTAGGGATA
GGCTTACCTTCGAACCGCGGGCCCTCTAGATCAACCACTTTGTACAAGAAAGTTGGGCACACCTTGACCT
CATCATCCTCCTCAGCATCCGCAAATTCAAAGGTGTTTGCTTGCACTGTGCTGGGCACTGGGGTCCTGCT
GCCTGCCTGGGGCGCCCTCCACTCTTCGTCCAGGCTCTCCCAGGAGGCCCGGGCTTGGGGCAGCACCTCC
ACCCGCTCCTGCCGCGCATCCATCTCTGGGTAGTGGTGGCCGCCATCCCAGCCTGCTCCCCAGTGCCTGC
CGAGGGCAGGGCCAGCAGGTCCTCGGGGACCCCCTCCCACTGGGCTGGACTTCACCTCAGCCACTGGGCC
CAACCCAGCTGTTACCCCATTGGGACAGTGTCCATGGGGTGTGGAGCTTGCGGCAGGGGCTGGGGGATTT
GCAGCAGGACCCGTGGGGGTTGCGGCAGGTGCTGGGGGGTTTGCAGTAGTGGCTGGGGGGTTTGCAGCAG
GACCCGTGGGGTTTGCAGTAGGGGCTGGGGGGTTTGCAGCGGGGGCTGGAGTCTCAGCTGCAGGGGCTTC
TGGCAGGCTCATGACCCCTAGCAGCTCGCTGAGGAGTGAGGGCCCAAGGTCGAGGTCCAGGCGGAAGGAC
AAGAGAG
